Addgene plasmid #220790: pCIG-LRRC37B
Purpose: To express the human receptor LRRC37B in mammalian cells together with EGFP
Depositing lab: Pierre Vanderhaeghen. Depositing organization: Vlaams Instituut voor Biotechnologie (VIB, vzw). Publication: LRRC37B is a human modifier of voltage-gated sodium channels and axon excitability in cortical neurons. Libe-Philippot B, Lejeune A, Wierda K, Louros N, Erkol E, Vlaeminck I, Beckers S, Gaspariunaite V, Bilheu A, Konstantoulea K, Nyitrai H, De Vleeschouwer M, Vennekens KM, Vidal N, Bird TW, Soto DC, Jaspers T, Dewilde M, Dennis MY, Rousseau F, Comoletti D, Schymkowitz J, Theys T, de Wit J, Vanderhaeghen P. Cell. 2023 Dec 21;186(26):5766-5783.e25. doi: 10.1016/j.cell.2023.11.028. PubMed 38134874.
Backbone
  Vector backbone: pCIG
Growth in bacteria
  Bacterial resistance: Ampicillin, 100 μg/mL
  Growth temperature: 37°C
  Growth strain: NEB Stable
  Copy number: Unknown
Gene/Insert
  Gene/Insert name: LRRC37B
  Species: H. sapiens (human)
  Entrez Gene: LRRC37B (a.k.a. LRRC37)
Terms and licenses: Academic/Nonprofit Terms; Industry Terms: Not Available to Industry
How to cite: pCIG-LRRC37B was a gift from Pierre Vanderhaeghen (Addgene plasmid # 220790 ; http://n2t.net/addgene:220790 ; RRID:Addgene_220790)
