[The description below was written by a language model from this plasmid's Addgene catalogue record and pLannotate feature annotations shown in this document.]
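Description:
pCIG-LRRC37B is a mammalian expression plasmid that co-expresses the human leucine-rich repeat receptor LRRC37B and EGFP. The catalogue lists the backbone simply as pCIG. However, the annotated full sequence (about 13.8 kb) shows the expression cassette sitting inside an HIV-1-derived lentiviral transfer vector. A CMV enhancer/promoter is fused to a truncated 5' LTR. This is followed by the Ψ packaging signal with a gag fragment, the Rev response element and the cPPT/CTS, and a second truncated LTR and a bGH polyadenylation signal lie downstream of the payload. These elements would allow the transcript to be packaged into lentiviral particles when helper functions are supplied in trans, although the record describes the purpose only as expression in mammalian cells.

The payload is driven by a CAG-type promoter made up of the CMV enhancer, the chicken β-actin promoter and a chimeric β-actin/β-globin intron, which gives strong, broad expression. Short T7 and SP6 promoters precede the LRRC37B coding sequence. An EMCV IRES then links it to EGFP, so both proteins are translated from one bicistronic mRNA and green fluorescence marks expressing cells without a tag being fused to the receptor. A WPRE after EGFP enhances transcript stability and expression.

Outside the viral region, an SV40/EM7 promoter pair drives BleoR, which could permit Zeocin selection in mammalian or bacterial cells. The plasmid also carries an f1 ori, a high-copy ColE1/pUC-type origin and AmpR for propagation in E. coli under ampicillin selection. The associated publication concerns LRRC37B as a modifier of voltage-gated sodium channels and axon excitability in human cortical neurons, consistent with use in gain-of-function studies in neurons.
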