Features (pLannotate 1.2.2; 36 found; start..end, strand, type, name):
     31..83      -  misc_feature   bom (fragment): basis of mobility region from pBR322
    238..617     +  enhancer       CMV enhancer: human cytomegalovirus immediate early enhancer
    618..817     +  promoter       CMV promoter: human cytomegalovirus (CMV) immediate early promoter
    835..1015    +  LTR            5' LTR (truncated): truncated 5' long terminal repeat (LTR) from HIV-1
   1062..1187    +  misc_feature   HIV-1 Ψ: packaging signal of human immunodeficiency virus type 1
   1171..1534    +  CDS            HIV-1 gag (fragment): gag protein from human immunodeficiency virus 1; gag
   1680..1913    +  misc_feature   RRE: The Rev response element (RRE) of HIV-1 allows for Rev-dependent mRNA export from the nucleus to the cytoplasm.
   2290..2390    +  CDS            Rev (fragment): human immunodeficiency virus 1 (HIV-1) Rev protein; rev; enhances nuclear export of unspliced and incompletely spliced viral mRNAs
   2440..2557    +  misc_feature   cPPT/CTS: central polypurine tract and central termination sequence of HIV-1
   2602..2905    +  enhancer       CMV enhancer: human cytomegalovirus immediate early enhancer
   2907..3182    +  promoter       chicken β-actin promoter: No description available
   3183..4199    +  intron         chimeric intron: chimera between introns from chicken β-actin and rabbit β-globin
   4262..4280    +  promoter       T7 promoter: promoter for bacteriophage T7 RNA polymerase
   4295..4313    +  promoter       SP6 promoter: promoter for bacteriophage SP6 RNA polymerase
   4351..7191    +  CDS            LRRC37B: LR37B_HUMAN - Experimental evidence at transcript level: Swiss-Prot protein existence level 2. From Homo sapiens (Human).
   7207..7793    +  misc_feature   IRES2: internal ribosome entry site (IRES) of the encephalomyocarditis virus (EMCV)
   7794..8513    +  CDS            EGFP: the original enhanced GFP (Yang et al., 1996) mammalian codon-optimized
   8514..8537    +  misc_feature   MCS (fragment): pBluescript multiple cloning site
   8537..9125    +  misc_feature   WPRE: woodchuck hepatitis virus posttranscriptional regulatory element
   9062..9643    +  CDS            nef (fragment): NEF_HV1H2 - Experimental evidence at protein level: Swiss-Prot protein existence level 1. Extracellular Nef protein targets CD4(+) T-lymphocytes for apoptosis by interacting with CXCR4 surface receptors. From Human immunodeficiency virus type 1 group M subtype B (isolate HXB2) (HIV-1).
   9650..9830    +  LTR            5' LTR (truncated): truncated 5' long terminal repeat (LTR) from HIV-1
   9862..10086   +  polyA_signal   bGH poly(A) signal: bovine growth hormone polyadenylation signal
  10090..10111   +  promoter       SV40 promoter (fragment): SV40 enhancer and early promoter
  10132..10560   +  rep_origin     f1 ori (sequence partly withheld): f1 bacteriophage origin of replication; arrow indicates direction of (+) strand synthesis
  10574..10903   +  promoter       SV40 promoter: SV40 enhancer and early promoter
  10951..10998   +  promoter       EM7 promoter: synthetic bacterial promoter&nbsp
  11017..11391   +  CDS            BleoR: antibiotic-binding protein; Sh ble from Streptoalloteichus hindustanus; confers resistance to bleomycin, phleomycin, and Zeocin™
  11401..11526   +  CDS            ble (fragment): BLE_KLEPN - Experimental evidence at protein level: Swiss-Prot protein existence level 1. Binding protein with a strong affinity to the bleomycin family of antibiotics. Binds to CL990; an antimitotic-antibiotic compound. From Klebsiella pneumoniae.
  11521..11642   +  polyA_signal   SV40 poly(A) signal: SV40 polyadenylation signal
  11713..11735   -  protein_bind   lac operator (fragment): The lac repressor binds to the lac operator to inhibit transcription in E. coli. This inhibition can be relieved by adding lactose or isopropyl-β-D-thiogalactopyranoside (IPTG). lac repressor encoded by lacI
  11739..11769   -  promoter       lac promoter: promoter for the E. coli lac operon
  11784..11805   -  protein_bind   CAP binding site: CAP binding activates transcription in the presence of cAMP. E. coli catabolite activator protein
  11818..11910   -  CDS            lacI (fragment): lac repressor; lacI; The lac repressor binds to the lac operator to inhibit transcription in E. coli. This inhibition can be relieved by adding lactose or isopropyl-β-D-thiogalactopyranoside (IPTG).
  12093..12681   -  rep_origin     ori: high-copy-number ColE1/pMB1/pBR322/pUC origin of replication
  12852..13712   -  CDS            AmpR: β-lactamase; bla; confers resistance to ampicillin, carbenicillin, and related antibiotics
  13713..13817   -  promoter       AmpR promoter: bla
>Addgene plasmid #220790 | pCIG-LRRC37B | addgene full sequence | sequence record 439813 | Addgene NGS Result
GTCGACGGATCGGGAGATCTCCCGATCCCCTATGGTGCACTCTCAGTACAATCTGCTCTGATGCCGCATA
GTTAAGCCAGTATCTGCTCCCTGCTTGTGTGTTGGAGGTCGCTGAGTAGTGCGCGAGCAAAATTTAAGCT
ACAACAAGGCAAGGCTTGACCGACAATTGCATGAAGAATCTGCTTAGGGTTAGGCGTTTTGCGCTGCTTC
GCGATGTACGGGCCAGATATACGCGTTGACATTGATTATTGACTAGTTATTAATAGTAATCAATTACGGG
GTCATTAGTTCATAGCCCATATATGGAGTTCCGCGTTACATAACTTACGGTAAATGGCCCGCCTGGCTGA
CCGCCCAACGACCCCCGCCCATTGACGTCAATAATGACGTATGTTCCCATAGTAACGCCAATAGGGACTT
TCCATTGACGTCAATGGGTGGAGTATTTACGGTAAACTGCCCACTTGGCAGTACATCAAGTGTATCATAT
GCCAAGTACGCCCCCTATTGACGTCAATGACGGTAAATGGCCCGCCTGGCATTATGCCCAGTACATGACC
TTATGGGACTTTCCTACTTGGCAGTACATCTACGTATTAGTCATCGCTATTACCATGGTGATGCGGTTTT
GGCAGTACATCAATGGGCGTGGATAGCGGTTTGACTCACGGGGATTTCCAAGTCTCCACCCCATTGACGT
CAATGGGAGTTTGTTTTGGCACCAAAATCAACGGGACTTTCCAAAATGTCGTAACAACTCCGCCCCATTG
ACGCAAATGGGCGGTAGGCGTGTACGGTGGGAGGTCTATATAAGCAGCGCGTTTTGCCTGTACTGGGTCT
CTCTGGTTAGACCAGATCTGAGCCTGGGAGCTCTCTGGCTAACTAGGGAACCCACTGCTTAAGCCTCAAT
AAAGCTTGCCTTGAGTGCTTCAAGTAGTGTGTGCCCGTCTGTTGTGTGACTCTGGTAACTAGAGATCCCT
CAGACCCTTTTAGTCAGTGTGGAAAATCTCTAGCAGTGGCGCCCGAACAGGGACTTGAAAGCGAAAGGGA
AACCAGAGGAGCTCTCTCGACGCAGGACTCGGCTTGCTGAAGCGCGCACGGCAAGAGGCGAGGGGCGGCG
ACTGGTGAGTACGCCAAAAATTTTGACTAGCGGAGGCTAGAAGGAGAGAGATGGGTGCGAGAGCGTCAGT
ATTAAGCGGGGGAGAATTAGATCGCGATGGGAAAAAATTCGGTTAAGGCCAGGGGGAAAGAAAAAATATA
AATTAAAACATATAGTATGGGCAAGCAGGGAGCTAGAACGATTCGCAGTTAATCCTGGCCTGTTAGAAAC
ATCAGAAGGCTGTAGACAAATACTGGGACAGCTACAACCATCCCTTCAGACAGGATCAGAAGAACTTAGA
TCATTATATAATACAGTAGCAACCCTCTATTGTGTGCATCAAAGGATAGAGATAAAAGACACCAAGGAAG
CTTTAGACAAGATAGAGGAAGAGCAAAACAAAAGTAAGACCACCGCACAGCAAGCGGCCGCTGATCTTCA
GACCTGGAGGAGGAGATATGAGGGACAATTGGAGAAGTGAATTATATAAATATAAAGTAGTAAAAATTGA
ACCATTAGGAGTAGCACCCACCAAGGCAAAGAGAAGAGTGGTGCAGAGAGAAAAAAGAGCAGTGGGAATA
GGAGCTTTGTTCCTTGGGTTCTTGGGAGCAGCAGGAAGCACTATGGGCGCAGCGTCAATGACGCTGACGG
TACAGGCCAGACAATTATTGTCTGGTATAGTGCAGCAGCAGAACAATTTGCTGAGGGCTATTGAGGCGCA
ACAGCATCTGTTGCAACTCACAGTCTGGGGCATCAAGCAGCTCCAGGCAAGAATCCTGGCTGTGGAAAGA
TACCTAAAGGATCAACAGCTCCTGGGGATTTGGGGTTGCTCTGGAAAACTCATTTGCACCACTGCTGTGC
CTTGGAATGCTAGTTGGAGTAATAAATCTCTGGAACAGATTTGGAATCACACGACCTGGATGGAGTGGGA
CAGAGAAATTAACAATTACACAAGCTTAATACACTCCTTAATTGAAGAATCGCAAAACCAGCAAGAAAAG
AATGAACAAGAATTATTGGAATTAGATAAATGGGCAAGTTTGTGGAATTGGTTTAACATAACAAATTGGC
TGTGGTATATAAAATTATTCATAATGATAGTAGGAGGCTTGGTAGGTTTAAGAATAGTTTTTGCTGTACT
TTCTATAGTGAATAGAGTTAGGCAGGGATATTCACCATTATCGTTTCAGACCCACCTCCCAACCCCGAGG
GGACCCGACAGGCCCGAAGGAATAGAAGAAGAAGGTGGAGAGAGAGACAGAGACAGATCCATTCGATTAG
TGAACGGATCGGCACTGCGTGCGCCAATTCTGCAGACAAATGGCAGTATTCATCCACAATTTTAAAAGAA
AAGGGGGGATTGGGGGGTACAGTGCAGGGGAAAGAATAGTAGACATAATAGCAACAGACATACAAACTAA
AGAATTACAAAAACAAATTACAAAAATTCAAAATTTTCGGGTTTATTACAGGGACAGCAGAGATCCAGTT
TGGTTAATCCGCGTTACATAACTTACGGTAAATGGCCCGCCTGGCTGACCGCCCAACGACCCCCGCCCAT
TGACGTCAATAATGACGTATGTTCCCATAGTAACGCCAATAGGGACTTTCCATTGACGTCAATGGGTGGA
GTATTTACGGTAAACTGCCCACTTGGCAGTACATCAAGTGTATCATATGCCAAGTACGCCCCCTATTGAC
GTCAATGACGGTAAATGGCCCGCCTGGCATTATGCCCAGTACATGACCTTATGGGACTTTCCTACTTGGC
AGTACATCTACGTATTAGTCATCGCTATTACCATGGTCGAGGTGAGCCCCACGTTCTGCTTCACTCTCCC
CATCTCCCCCCCCTCCCCACCCCCAATTTTGTATTTATTTATTTTTTAATTATTTTGTGCAGCGATGGGG
GCGGGGGGGGGGGGGGGGCGCGCCAGGCGGGGCGGGGCGGGGCGAGGGGCGGGGCGGGGCGAGGCGGAGA
GGTGCGGCGGCAGCCAATCAGAGCGGCGCGCTCCGAAAGTTTCCTTTTATGGCGAGGCGGCGGCGGCGGC
GGCCCTATAAAAAGCGAAGCGCGCGGCGGGCGGGAGTCGCTGCGCGCTGCCTTCGCCCCGTGCCCCGCTC
CGCCGCCGCCTCGCGCCGCCCGCCCCGGCTCTGACTGACCGCGTTACTCCCACAGGTGAGCGGGCGGGAC
GGCCCTTCTCCTCCGGGCTGTAATTAGCGCTTGGTTTAATGACGGCTTGTTTCTTTTCTGTGGCTGCGTG
AAAGCCTTGAGGGGCTCCGGGAGGGCCCTTTGTGCGGGGGGAGCGGCTCGGGGGGTGCGTGCGTGTGTGT
GTGCGTGGGGAGCGCCGCGTGCGGCTCCGCGCTGCCCGGCGGCTGTGAGCGCTGCGGGCGCGGCGCGGGG
CTTTGTGCGCTCCGCAGTGTGCGCGAGGGGAGCGCGGCCGGGGGCGGTGCCCCGCGGTGCGGGGGGGGCT
GCGAGGGGAACAAAGGCTGCGTGCGGGGTGTGTGCGTGGGGGGGTGAGCAGGGGGTGTGGGCGCGTCGGT
CGGGCTGCAACCCCCCCTGCACCCCCCTCCCCGAGTTGCTGAGCACGGCCCGGCTTCGGGTGCGGGGCTC
CGTACGGGGCGTGGCGCGGGGCTCGCCGTGCCGGGCGGGGGGTGGCGGCAGGTGGGGGTGCCGGGCGGGG
CGGGGCCGCCTCGGGCCGGGGAGGGCTCGGGGGAGGGGCGCGGCGGCCCCCGGAGCGCCGGCGGCTGTCG
AGGCGCGGCGAGCCGCAGCCATTGCCTTTTATGGTAATCGTGCGAGAGGGCGCAGGGACTTCCTTTGTCC
CAAATCTGTGCGGAGCCGAAATCTGGGAGGCGCCGCCGCACCCCCTCTAGCGGGCGCGGGGCGAAGCGGT
GCGGCGCCGGCAGGAAGGAAATGGGCGGGGAGGGCCTTCGTGCGTCGCCGCGCCGCCGTCCCCTTCTCCC
TCTCCAGCCTCGGGGCTGTCCGCGGGGGGACGGCTGCCTTCGGGGGGGACGGGGCAGGGCGGGGTTCGGC
TTCTGGCGTGTGACCGGCGGCTCTAGAGCCTCTGCTAACCATGTTCATGCCTTCTTCTTTTTCCTACAGC
TCCTGGGCAACGTGCTGGTTATTGTGCTGTCTCATCATTTTGGCAAAGAATTGCTCGAGCGTAATACGAC
TCACTATAGGGAGACCCAAGCTTGATTTAGGTGACACTATAGAATACAAGCTACTTGTTCTTTTTGCAGG
ATCGGTTACCATGTCTTGGCTGCGTTTCTGGGGCCCATGGCCCCTCCTTACGTGGCAACTATTGTCTTTA
CTAGTCAAGGAGGCTCAGCCTCTGGTGTGGGTCAAGGACCCGCTCCAGCTGACCTCTAACCCCCTGGGGC
CACCTGAGCCCTGGTCTTCCCGCTCCTCCCATCTCCCATGGGAATCTCCCCATGCACCTGCTCCCCCAGC
AGCCCCGGGGGACTTTGATTACCTGGGGCCCTCTGCTTCTTCGCAGATGTCAGCCCTGCCTCAGGAACCA
ACTGAAAATTTGGCTCCATTCCTGAAGGAATTGGATTCAGCTGGAGAGCTGCCCCTGGGGCCAGAGCCGT
TCTTGGCTGCACATCAGGACTTAAATGACAAGCGGACTCCAGAAGAAAGGCTCCCAGAGGTGGTTCCGCT
TCTCAACCGGGATCAGAACCAGGCCCTAGTTCAGCTTCCTCGCCTCAAGTGGGTTCAAACTACAGATCTA
GATCGGGCTGCAGGTCATCAGGCAGATGAAATACTTGTTCCACTAGACAGTAAGGTTTCAAGACCAACCA
AATTTGTTGTTTCGCCCAAGAACCTGAAGAAAGATCTAGCTGAACGTTGGAGCCTTCCTGAGATTGTTGG
GATTCCACACCAATTATCCAAACCTCAGCGTCAGAAACAGACTTTGCCAGATGATTATTTGAGTATGGAC
ACACTGTATCCCGGCAGCCTACCTCCAGAACTCCGGGTGAACGCAGATGAGCCTCCAGGGCCTCCTGAGC
AAGTTGGACTTTCTCAATTCCATCTAGAGCCCAAAAGTCAAAATCCAGAGACCCTTGAAGACATCCAGTC
CTCTTCACTCCAGGAAGAAGCCCCAGCGCAGCTTCTACAGCTCCCTCAGGAGGTAGAACCTTCAACCCAG
CAGGAGGCCCCAGCTCTGCCTCCAGAGTCCTCTATGGAGAGTCTAGCTCAAACTCCACTGAATCATGAAG
TGACAGTTCAACCTCCAGGTGAGGATCAAGCTCATTATAATTTGCCCAAGTTTACAGTCAAACCTGCAGA
TGTGGAGGTTACCATGACTTCAGAGCCTAAAAATGAGACAGAATCTACCCAAGCCCAGCAGGAGGCCCCA
ATTCAGCCTCCCGAGGAGGCGGAACCTTCTTCTACAGCCCTGAGGACTACAGATCCTCCTCCAGAACACC
CTGAGGTGACACTTCCACCTTCAGACAAGGGTCAGGCTCAGCATTCACACCTGACTGAAGCCACAGTTCA
ACCTCTGGACCTGGAGCTTAGCATAACTACAGAGCCTACTACAGAGGTTAAACCGTCTCCAACCACGGAG
GAAACCTCAGCTCAGCCTCCAGACCCGGGGCTTGCCATAACTCCAGAACCCACTACAGAGATTGGACATT
CCACAGCCCTGGAGAAGACTAGAGCTCCTCATCCAGACCAGGTTCAGACTCTGCATCGAAGCCTGACTGA
AGTCACAGGTCCACCTACAAAGTTAGAATCTTCGCAGGATTCATTGGTGCAGTCTGAAACTGCACCAGAG
GAACAGAAGGCCTCCACAAGCACCAACATATGTGAGCTCTGCACCTGCGGAGATGAGACTCTGTCATGTG
TTGGTCTCAGCCCAAAGCAGAGGCTCCGCCAAGTGCCTGTGCCAGAGCCCGACACCTACAATGGCATCTT
CACCACCTTAAATTTCCAAGGAAACTATATTTCATACCTTGATGGAAATGTATGGAAAGCATACAGTTGG
ACCGAGAAACTAATTCTCAGTGAAAATTATTTGACTGAATTACCTAAGGATTCATTTGAAGGCCTGCTAT
ACCTCCAGTATTTAGATTTATCCTGCAATAAAATACGATATATTGAAAGACAAACATTTGAATCACTACC
ATTTTTGCAGTATATAAATCTGGGCTGCAATTTAATTACAAAACTGAGCCTTGGAACATTTCAGGCCTGG
CACGGAATGCAGTTTTTACACAACTTAATTCTCAATCGCAATCCTCTGACTACTGTCGAAGATCCATATC
TCTTTGAACTGCCGGCATTAAAATATCTAGACATGGGAACAACACACATCACACTTACAACACTTAAGAA
CATTCTCACGATGACTGTTGAACTGGAAAAACTGATCTTACCTAGCCATATGGCCTGCTGCCTCTGCCAA
TTTAAAAATAGCATTGAGGCTGTCTGCAAGACAGTCAAGCTGCATTGCAACACTGCATGTCTGACTAACA
GCATACATTGTCCTGAAGAAGCATCTGTAGGGAATCCAGAAGGAGCGTTCATGAAGATGTTACAAGCCCG
GAAGCAGCACATGAGCACTCAGCTGACTATTGAGTCGGAGGCGCCCTCAGACAGCAGTGGCATCAACTTG
TCAGGCTTTGGGGGTGATCAGCTTGAAATTCAGCTAACCGAGCAGCTACGGTCCCTCATCCCCAACGAGG
ATGTGAGAAAGTTCATGTCTCATGTTATCCGGACCTTGAAAATGGAATGTTCAGAAACACATGTGCAAGG
GAGCTGTGCCAAGCTCATGTTGCGAACAGGCCTCCTGATGAAGCTTCTCAGCGAGCAGCAGGAAGCAAAG
GCATTGAATGTAGAATGGGATACGGACCAACAAAAAACAAATTATATTAATGAGAACATGGAACAGAATG
AACAGAAAGAGCAGAAGTCAAGTGAGCTCATGAAAGAAGTTCCAGGAGATGACTATAAGAACAAACTCAT
CTTCGCAATATCTGTGACTGTAATACTAATAATTTTGATTATAATTTTTTGTCTTATAGAGGTGAATTCA
CATAAAAGGGCATCAGAAAAATACAAAGACAACCCATCAATATCAGGAGCCTAGGTTAACGATCCGCCCC
TCTCCCTCCCCCCCCCCTAACGTTACTGGCCGAAGCCGCTTGGAATAAGGCCGGTGTGCGTTTGTCTATA
TGTTATTTTCCACCATATTGCCGTCTTTTGGCAATGTGAGGGCCCGGAAACCTGGCCCTGTCTTCTTGAC
GAGCATTCCTAGGGGTCTTTCCCCTCTCGCCAAAGGAATGCAAGGTCTGTTGAATGTCGTGAAGGAAGCA
GTTCCTCTGGAAGCTTCTTGAAGACAAACAACGTCTGTAGCGACCCTTTGCAGGCAGCGGAACCCCCCAC
CTGGCGACAGGTGCCTCTGCGGCCAAAAGCCACGTGTATAAGATACACCTGCAAAGGCGGCACAACCCCA
GTGCCACGTTGTGAGTTGGATAGTTGTGGAAAGAGTCAAATGGCTCTCCTCAAGCGTATTCAACAAGGGG
CTGAAGGATGCCCAGAAGGTACCCCATTGTATGGGATCTGATCTGGGGCCTCGGTACACATGCTTTACAT
GTGTTTAGTCGAGGTTAAAAAAACGTCTAGGCCCCCCGAACCACGGGGACGTGGTTTTCCTTTGAAAAAC
ACGATGATAATATGGCCACAACCATGGTGAGCAAGGGCGAGGAGCTGTTCACCGGGGTGGTGCCCATCCT
GGTCGAGCTGGACGGCGACGTAAACGGCCACAAGTTCAGCGTGTCCGGCGAGGGCGAGGGCGATGCCACC
TACGGCAAGCTGACCCTGAAGTTCATCTGCACCACCGGCAAGCTGCCCGTGCCCTGGCCCACCCTCGTGA
CCACCCTGACCTACGGCGTGCAGTGCTTCAGCCGCTACCCCGACCACATGAAGCAGCACGACTTCTTCAA
GTCCGCCATGCCCGAAGGCTACGTCCAGGAGCGCACCATCTTCTTCAAGGACGACGGCAACTACAAGACC
CGCGCCGAGGTGAAGTTCGAGGGCGACACCCTGGTGAACCGCATCGAGCTGAAGGGCATCGACTTCAAGG
AGGACGGCAACATCCTGGGGCACAAGCTGGAGTACAACTACAACAGCCACAACGTCTATATCATGGCCGA
CAAGCAGAAGAACGGCATCAAGGTGAACTTCAAGATCCGCCACAACATCGAGGACGGCAGCGTGCAGCTC
GCCGACCACTACCAGCAGAACACCCCCATCGGCGACGGCCCCGTGCTGCTGCCCGACAACCACTACCTGA
GCACCCAGTCCGCCCTGAGCAAAGACCCCAACGAGAAGCGCGATCACATGGTCCTGCTGGAGTTCGTGAC
CGCCGCCGGGATCACTCTCGGCATGGACGAGCTGTACAAGTAAAATTCGATATCAAGCTTATCGATAATC
AACCTCTGGATTACAAAATTTGTGAAAGATTGACTGGTATTCTTAACTATGTTGCTCCTTTTACGCTATG
TGGATACGCTGCTTTAATGCCTTTGTATCATGCTATTGCTTCCCGTATGGCTTTCATTTTCTCCTCCTTG
TATAAATCCTGGTTGCTGTCTCTTTATGAGGAGTTGTGGCCCGTTGTCAGGCAACGTGGCGTGGTGTGCA
CTGTGTTTGCTGACGCAACCCCCACTGGTTGGGGCATTGCCACCACCTGTCAGCTCCTTTCCGGGACTTT
CGCTTTCCCCCTCCCTATTGCCACGGCGGAACTCATCGCCGCCTGCCTTGCCCGCTGCTGGACAGGGGCT
CGGCTGTTGGGCACTGACAATTCCGTGGTGTTGTCGGGGAAATCATCGTCCTTTCCTTGGCTGCTCGCCT
GTGTTGCCACCTGGATTCTGCGCGGGACGTCCTTCTGCTACGTCCCTTCGGCCCTCAATCCAGCGGACCT
TCCTTCCCGCGGCCTGCTGCCGGCTCTGCGGCCTCTTCCGCGTCTTCGCCTTCGCCCTCAGACGAGTCGG
ATCTCCCTTTGGGCCGCCTCCCCGCATCGATACCGTCGACCTCGAGACCTAGAAAAACATGGAGCAATCA
CAAGTAGCAATACAGCAGCTACCAATGCTGATTGTGCCTGGCTAGAAGCACAAGAGGAGGAGGAGGTGGG
TTTTCCAGTCACACCTCAGGTACCTTTAAGACCAATGACTTACAAGGCAGCTGTAGATCTTAGCCACTTT
TTAAAAGAAAAGGGGGGACTGGAAGGGCTAATTCACTCCCAACGAAGACAAGATATCCTTGATCTGTGGA
TCTACCACACACAAGGCTACTTCCCTGATTGGCAGAACTACACACCAGGGCCAGGGATCAGATATCCACT
GACCTTTGGATGGTGCTACAAGCTAGTACCAGTTGAGCAAGAGAAGGTAGAAGAAGCCAATGAAGGAGAG
AACACCCGCTTGTTACACCCTGTGAGCCTGCATGGGATGGATGACCCGGAGAGAGAAGTATTAGAGTGGA
GGTTTGACAGCCGCCTAGCATTTCATCACATGGCCCGAGAGCTGCATCCGGACTGTACTGGGTCTCTCTG
GTTAGACCAGATCTGAGCCTGGGAGCTCTCTGGCTAACTAGGGAACCCACTGCTTAAGCCTCAATAAAGC
TTGCCTTGAGTGCTTCAAGTAGTGTGTGCCCGTCTGTTGTGTGACTCTGGTAACTAGAGATCCCTCAGAC
CCTTTTAGTCAGTGTGGAAAATCTCTAGCAGGGCCCGTTTAAACCCGCTGATCAGCCTCGACTGTGCCTT
CTAGTTGCCAGCCATCTGTTGTTTGCCCCTCCCCCGTGCCTTCCTTGACCCTGGAAGGTGCCACTCCCAC
TGTCCTTTCCTAATAAAATGAGGAAATTGCATCGCATTGTCTGAGTAGGTGTCATTCTATTCTGGGGGGT
GGGGTGGGGCAGGACAGCAAGGGGGAGGATTGGGAAGACAATAGCAGGCATGCTGGGGATGCGGTGGGCT
CTATGGCTTCTGAGGCGGAAAGAACCAGCTGGGGCTCTAGGGGGTATCCCC
[124 nt withheld, positions 10132-10255]
C
[91 nt withheld, positions 10257-10347]
A
[49 nt withheld, positions 10349-10397]
CCTTTGACGTTGGAGTCCACGTTCTTT
[37 nt withheld, positions 10425-10461]
ACCCTATCTCGGTCTATTCTTTTGATTTATAAGGGATTTTGCCGATTTCGGCCTATTGGTTAAAAAATGA
GCTGATTTAACAAAAATTTAACGCGAATTAATTCTGTGGAATGTGTGTCAGTTAGGGTGTGGAAAGTCCC
CAGGCTCCCCAGCAGGCAGAAGTATGCAAAGCATGCATCTCAATTAGTCAGCAACCAGGTGTGGAAAGTC
CCCAGGCTCCCCAGCAGGCAGAAGTATGCAAAGCATGCATCTCAATTAGTCAGCAACCATAGTCCCGCCC
CTAACTCCGCCCATCCCGCCCCTAACTCCGCCCAGTTCCGCCCATTCTCCGCCCCATGGCTGACTAATTT
TTTTTATTTATGCAGAGGCCGAGGCCGCCTCTGCCTCTGAGCTATTCCAGAAGTAGTGAGGAGGCTTTTT
TGGAGGCCTAGGCTTTTGCAAAAAGCTCCCGGGAGCTTGTATATCCATTTTCGGATCTGATCAGCACGTG
TTGACAATTAATCATCGGCATAGTATATCGGCATAGTATAATACGACAAGGTGAGGAACTAAACCATGGC
CAAGTTGACCAGTGCCGTTCCGGTGCTCACCGCGCGCGACGTCGCCGGAGCGGTCGAGTTCTGGACCGAC
CGGCTCGGGTTCTCCCGGGACTTCGTGGAGGACGACTTCGCCGGTGTGGTCCGGGACGACGTGACCCTGT
TCATCAGCGCGGTCCAGGACCAGGTGGTGCCGGACAACACCCTGGCCTGGGTGTGGGTGCGCGGCCTGGA
CGAGCTGTACGCCGAGTGGTCGGAGGTCGTGTCCACGAACTTCCGGGACGCCTCCGGGCCGGCCATGACC
GAGATCGGCGAGCAGCCGTGGGGGCGGGAGTTCGCCCTGCGCGACCCGGCCGGCAACTGCGTGCACTTCG
TGGCCGAGGAGCAGGACTGACACGTGCTACGAGATTTCGATTCCACCGCCGCCTTCTATGAAAGGTTGGG
CTTCGGAATCGTTTTCCGGGACGCCGGCTGGATGATCCTCCAGCGCGGGGATCTCATGCTGGAGTTCTTC
GCCCACCCCAACTTGTTTATTGCAGCTTATAATGGTTACAAATAAAGCAATAGCATCACAAATTTCACAA
ATAAAGCATTTTTTTCACTGCATTCTAGTTGTGGTTTGTCCAAACTCATCAATGTATCTTATCATGTCTG
TATACCGTCGACCTCTAGCTAGAGCTTGGCGTAATCATGGTCATAGCTGTTTCCTGTGTGAAATTGTTAT
CCGCTCACAATTCCACACAACATACGAGCCGGAAGCATAAAGTGTAAAGCCTGGGGTGCCTAATGAGTGA
GCTAACTCACATTAATTGCGTTGCGCTCACTGCCCGCTTTCCAGTCGGGAAACCTGTCGTGCCAGCTGCA
TTAATGAATCGGCCAACGCGCGGGGAGAGGCGGTTTGCGTATTGGGCGCTCTTCCGCTTCCTCGCTCACT
GACTCGCTGCGCTCGGTCGTTCGGCTGCGGCGAGCGGTATCAGCTCACTCAAAGGCGGTAATACGGTTAT
CCACAGAATCAGGGGATAACGCAGGAAAGAACATGTGAGCAAAAGGCCAGCAAAAGGCCAGGAACCGTAA
AAAGGCCGCGTTGCTGGCGTTTTTCCATAGGCTCCGCCCCCCTGACGAGCATCACAAAAATCGACGCTCA
AGTCAGAGGTGGCGAAACCCGACAGGACTATAAAGATACCAGGCGTTTCCCCCTGGAAGCTCCCTCGTGC
GCTCTCCTGTTCCGACCCTGCCGCTTACCGGATACCTGTCCGCCTTTCTCCCTTCGGGAAGCGTGGCGCT
TTCTCATAGCTCACGCTGTAGGTATCTCAGTTCGGTGTAGGTCGTTCGCTCCAAGCTGGGCTGTGTGCAC
GAACCCCCCGTTCAGCCCGACCGCTGCGCCTTATCCGGTAACTATCGTCTTGAGTCCAACCCGGTAAGAC
ACGACTTATCGCCACTGGCAGCAGCCACTGGTAACAGGATTAGCAGAGCGAGGTATGTAGGCGGTGCTAC
AGAGTTCTTGAAGTGGTGGCCTAACTACGGCTACACTAGAAGAACAGTATTTGGTATCTGCGCTCTGCTG
AAGCCAGTTACCTTCGGAAAAAGAGTTGGTAGCTCTTGATCCGGCAAACAAACCACCGCTGGTAGCGGTG
GTTTTTTTGTTTGCAAGCAGCAGATTACGCGCAGAAAAAAAGGATCTCAAGAAGATCCTTTGATCTTTTC
TACGGGGTCTGACGCTCAGTGGAACGAAAACTCACGTTAAGGGATTTTGGTCATGAGATTATCAAAAAGG
ATCTTCACCTAGATCCTTTTAAATTAAAAATGAAGTTTTAAATCAATCTAAAGTATATATGAGTAAACTT
GGTCTGACAGTTACCAATGCTTAATCAGTGAGGCACCTATCTCAGCGATCTGTCTATTTCGTTCATCCAT
AGTTGCCTGACTCCCCGTCGTGTAGATAACTACGATACGGGAGGGCTTACCATCTGGCCCCAGTGCTGCA
ATGATACCGCGAGACCCACGCTCACCGGCTCCAGATTTATCAGCAATAAACCAGCCAGCCGGAAGGGCCG
AGCGCAGAAGTGGTCCTGCAACTTTATCCGCCTCCATCCAGTCTATTAATTGTTGCCGGGAAGCTAGAGT
AAGTAGTTCGCCAGTTAATAGTTTGCGCAACGTTGTTGCCATTGCTACAGGCATCGTGGTGTCACGCTCG
TCGTTTGGTATGGCTTCATTCAGCTCCGGTTCCCAACGATCAAGGCGAGTTACATGATCCCCCATGTTGT
GCAAAAAAGCGGTTAGCTCCTTCGGTCCTCCGATCGTTGTCAGAAGTAAGTTGGCCGCAGTGTTATCACT
CATGGTTATGGCAGCACTGCATAATTCTCTTACTGTCATGCCATCCGTAAGATGCTTTTCTGTGACTGGT
GAGTACTCAACCAAGTCATTCTGAGAATAGTGTATGCGGCGACCGAGTTGCTCTTGCCCGGCGTCAATAC
GGGATAATACCGCGCCACATAGCAGAACTTTAAAAGTGCTCATCATTGGAAAACGTTCTTCGGGGCGAAA
ACTCTCAAGGATCTTACCGCTGTTGAGATCCAGTTCGATGTAACCCACTCGTGCACCCAACTGATCTTCA
GCATCTTTTACTTTCACCAGCGTTTCTGGGTGAGCAAAAACAGGAAGGCAAAATGCCGCAAAAAAGGGAA
TAAGGGCGACACGGAAATGTTGAATACTCATACTCTTCCTTTTTCAATATTATTGAAGCATTTATCAGGG
TTATTGTCTCATGAGCGGATACATATTTGAATGTATTTAGAAAAATAAACAAATAGGGGTTCCGCGCACA
TTTCCCCGAAAAGTGCCACCTGAC
